Addgene plasmid #215470: pINDUCER20-ABL2(K281M)
Purpose: Dox-inducible lentiviral transfer vector with Arg kinase-dead (K281M)
Depositing lab: Johanna Ivaska. Depositing organization: Turku Bioscience Centre. Publication: Dynamic regulation of integrin beta1 phosphorylation supports invasion of breast cancer cells. Conway JRW, Joshi O, Kaivola J, Follain G, Gounis M, Kuhl D, Ivaska J. Nat Cell Biol. 2025 May 26. doi: 10.1038/s41556-025-01663-4. PubMed 40419795.
Backbone
  Vector backbone: pINDUCER20
  Backbone manufacturer: Addgene plasmid #44012
  Total vector size (bp): 13584
  Vector type: Lentiviral
  Selectable markers: Neomycin (select with G418)
Growth in bacteria
  Bacterial resistance: Ampicillin, 100 μg/mL
  Growth temperature: 37°C
  Growth strain: NEB Stable
  Copy number: High Copy
Gene/Insert
  Gene/Insert name: ABL2 (alt name: ARG)
  Species: H. sapiens (human)
  Insert size (bp): 3438
  Mutation: K281M (kinase-inactivating)
  Entrez Gene: ABL2 (a.k.a. ABLL, ARG)
  Promoter: mCMV, Doxycycline-inducible
  Cloning method: Gateway Cloning
  Sequencing primers: 5′ mCMV_F; 3′ WPRE_R
Terms and licenses: Academic/Nonprofit Terms; Industry Terms
How to cite: pINDUCER20-ABL2(K281M) was a gift from Johanna Ivaska (Addgene plasmid # 215470 ; http://n2t.net/addgene:215470 ; RRID:Addgene_215470)
