[The description below was written by a language model from this plasmid's Addgene catalogue record and pLannotate feature annotations shown in this document.]
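Description:
pINDUCER20-ABL2(K281M) is an HIV-1-based, self-inactivating lentiviral transfer vector built on the pINDUCER20 backbone for doxycycline-inducible expression of a kinase-dead form of human ABL2 (also called ARG) in mammalian cells. It is propagated in E. coli through a high-copy ColE1/pUC-type origin with ampicillin selection from the β-lactamase gene. The viral portion comprises a truncated 5' LTR, the Ψ packaging signal with adjoining gag fragment, the RRE for Rev-dependent nuclear export of the genomic RNA, the cPPT/CTS, a WPRE to enhance transcript expression, and a ΔU3 3' LTR that inactivates LTR promoter activity after integration. Packaging functions are not encoded on the plasmid and must be provided in trans.

The payload is an all-in-one Tet-On arrangement. A tetracycline response element with seven tetO copies, joined to a minimal CMV promoter, drives the ABL2 open reading frame. This frame was introduced by Gateway recombination and is flanked by attB1 and attB2 sites. The K281M substitution is recorded as kinase-inactivating. No epitope tag or reporter is annotated on the insert. Downstream, a constitutive human UbC promoter expresses rtTA3, followed by an EMCV IRES and the neomycin phosphotransferase gene. Transduced cells can therefore be selected with G418, and they produce the transactivator that switches on ABL2(K281M) only when doxycycline is present.

Two sequence records are annotated, of 13,601 and 13,584 nt. They show the same features in the same order, with only small coordinate offsets. The construct serves as a catalytically inactive version of the Arg kinase for inducible expression, and the associated publication concerns integrin β1 phosphorylation and breast cancer cell invasion.
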