Features (pLannotate 1.2.2; 34 found; start..end, strand, type, name):
    377..634     +  LTR            5' LTR (truncated): truncated 5' long terminal repeat (LTR) from HIV-1
    681..806     +  misc_feature   HIV-1 Ψ: packaging signal of human immunodeficiency virus type 1
    790..1128    +  CDS            HIV-1 gag (fragment): gag protein from human immunodeficiency virus 1; gag
   1303..1536    +  misc_feature   RRE: The Rev response element (RRE) of HIV-1 allows for Rev-dependent mRNA export from the nucleus to the cytoplasm.
   1913..2013    +  CDS            Rev (fragment): human immunodeficiency virus 1 (HIV-1) Rev protein; rev; enhances nuclear export of unspliced and incompletely spliced viral mRNAs
   2058..2175    +  misc_feature   cPPT/CTS: central polypurine tract and central termination sequence of HIV-1
   2230..2502    +  protein_bind   tetracycline response element: contains seven copies of the tetracycline operator tetO tetracycline repressor TetR
   2513..2530    +  misc_feature   MCS (fragment): pUC18/19 multiple cloning site
   2535..2573    +  promoter       minimal CMV promoter: human cytomegalovirus (CMV) immediate early promoter
   2704..2721    +  protein_bind   attB1 (fragment): mutant version of attB; core recombination site for the Gateway® BP reaction BP Clonase™
   2841..6167    +  CDS            ABL2 (fragment): ABL2_HUMAN - Also known as ABLL, ARG. Experimental evidence at protein level: Swiss-Prot protein existence level 1. Non-receptor tyrosine-protein kinase that plays an ABL1- overlapping role in key processes linked to cell growth and survival such as cytoskeleton remodeling in response to extracellular stimuli, cell motility and adhesion and receptor endocytosis. Coordinates actin remodeling through tyrosine phosphorylation of proteins controlling cytoskeleton dynamics like MYH10 (involved in movement); CTTN (involved in signaling); or TUBA1 and TUBB (microtubule subunits). Binds directly F-act
   6173..6197    -  protein_bind   attB2: mutant version of attB; recombination site for the Gateway® BP reaction BP Clonase™
   6309..6344    +  promoter       PGK promoter (fragment): mouse phosphoglycerate kinase 1 promoter
   6362..7573    +  promoter       UbC promoter: human ubiquitin C promoter
   7632..8329    +  CDS            rtTA3 (fragment): reverse tetracycline transactivator 3 activates expression from Tet-responsive promoters in the presence of doxycycline
   8259..8369    +  CDS            VP48: 3 tandem repeats of the minimal activation domain of herpes simplex virus VP16 (Cheng et al., 2013)
   8542..9004    +  misc_feature   IRES: internal ribosome entry site (IRES) of the encephalomyocarditis virus (EMCV)
   9020..9814    +  CDS            NeoR/KanR: aminoglycoside phosphotransferase from Tn5; aph(3')-II (or nptII); confers resistance to neomycin, kanamycin, and G418 (Geneticin®)
   9842..9925    +  CDS            large T antigen (fragment): large T antigen from SV40 (simian virus 40)
   9959..9979    +  misc_feature   MCS (fragment): pBluescript multiple cloning site
   9991..10579   +  misc_feature   WPRE: woodchuck hepatitis virus posttranscriptional regulatory element
  10587..10652   +  CDS            nef (fragment): NEF_HV1Z2 - Experimental evidence at protein level: Swiss-Prot protein existence level 1. Extracellular Nef protein targets CD4(+) T-lymphocytes for apoptosis by interacting with CXCR4 surface receptors. From Human immunodeficiency virus type 1 group M subtype D (isolate Z2/CDC-Z34) (HIV-1).
  10654..10887   +  LTR            3' LTR (ΔU3): self-inactivating 3' long terminal repeat (LTR) from HIV-1
  11092..11196   +  promoter       AmpR promoter: bla
  11197..12057   +  CDS            AmpR: β-lactamase; bla; confers resistance to ampicillin, carbenicillin, and related antibiotics
  12228..12816   +  rep_origin     ori: high-copy-number ColE1/pMB1/pBR322/pUC origin of replication
  12999..13053   +  CDS            lacI (fragment): lac repressor; lacI; The lac repressor binds to the lac operator to inhibit transcription in E. coli. This inhibition can be relieved by adding lactose or isopropyl-β-D-thiogalactopyranoside (IPTG).
  13059..13152   +  rep_origin     SV40 ori (fragment): SV40 origin of replication
  13177..13214   +  CDS            lacI (fragment): lac repressor; lacI; The lac repressor binds to the lac operator to inhibit transcription in E. coli. This inhibition can be relieved by adding lactose or isopropyl-β-D-thiogalactopyranoside (IPTG).
  13227..13248   +  protein_bind   CAP binding site: CAP binding activates transcription in the presence of cAMP. E. coli catabolite activator protein
  13263..13293   +  promoter       lac promoter: promoter for the E. coli lac operon
  13297..13319   +  protein_bind   lac operator (fragment): The lac repressor binds to the lac operator to inhibit transcription in E. coli. This inhibition can be relieved by adding lactose or isopropyl-β-D-thiogalactopyranoside (IPTG). lac repressor encoded by lacI
  13351..13434   +  polyA_signal   SV40 poly(A) signal (fragment): SV40 polyadenylation signal
  13601..329     +  CDS            nef (fragment) (across the origin): NEF_HV1BR - Experimental evidence at protein level: Swiss-Prot protein existence level 1. Extracellular Nef protein targets CD4(+) T-lymphocytes for apoptosis by interacting with CXCR4 surface receptors (PubMed:14990729). From Human immunodeficiency virus type 1 group M subtype B (isolate BRU/LAI) (HIV-1).
>Addgene plasmid #215470 | pINDUCER20-ABL2(K281M) | addgene full sequence | sequence record 485197 | Addgene NGS Result
TGGAAGGGCTAATTCACTCCCAAAGAAGACAAGATATCCTTGATCTGTGGATCTACCACACACAAGGCTA
CTTCCCTGATTAGCAGAACTACACACCAGGGCCAGGGGTCAGATATCCACTGACCTTTGGATGGTGCTAC
AAGCTAGTACCAGTTGAGCCAGATAAGGTAGAAGAGGCCAATAAAGGAGAGAACACCAGCTTGTTACACC
CTGTGAGCCTGCATGGGATGGATGACCCGGAGAGAGAAGTGTTAGAGTGGAGGTTTGACAGCCGCCTAGC
ATTTCATCACGTGGCCCGAGAGCTGCATCCGGAGTACTTCAAGAACTGCTGATATCGAGCTTGCTACAAG
GGACTTTCCGCTGGGGACTTTCCAGGGAGGCGTGGCCTGGGCGGGACTGGGGAGTGGCGAGCCCTCAGAT
CCTGCATATAAGCAGCTGCTTTTTGCCTGTACTGGGTCTCTCTGGTTAGACCAGATCTGAGCCTGGGAGC
TCTCTGGCTAACTAGGGAACCCACTGCTTAAGCCTCAATAAAGCTTGCCTTGAGTGCTTCAAGTAGTGTG
TGCCCGTCTGTTGTGTGACTCTGGTAACTAGAGATCCCTCAGACCCTTTTAGTCAGTGTGGAAAATCTCT
AGCAGTGGCGCCCGAACAGGGACTTGAAAGCGAAAGGGAAACCAGAGGAGCTCTCTCGACGCAGGACTCG
GCTTGCTGAAGCGCGCACGGCAAGAGGCGAGGGGCGGCGACTGGTGAGTACGCCAAAAATTTTGACTAGC
GGAGGCTAGAAGGAGAGAGATGGGTGCGAGAGCGTCAGTATTAAGCGGGGGAGAATTAGATCGCGATGGG
AAAAAATTCGGTTAAGGCCAGGGGGAAAGAAAAAATATAAATTAAAACATATAGTATGGGCAAGCAGGGA
GCTAGAACGATTCGCAGTTAATCCTGGCCTGTTAGAAACATCAGAAGGCTGTAGACAAATACTGGGACAG
CTACAACCATCCCTTCAGACAGGATCAGAAGAACTTAGATCATTATATAATACAGTAGCAACCCTCTATT
GTGTGCATCAAAGGATAGAGATAAAAGACACCAAGGAAGCTTTAGACAAGATAGAGGAAGAGCAAAACAA
AAGTAAGACCACCGCACAGCAAGCGGCCGGCCGCTGATCTTCAGACCTGGAGGAGGAGATATGAGGGACA
ATTGGAGAAGTGAATTATATAAATATAAAGTAGTAAAAATTGAACCATTAGGAGTAGCACCCACCAAGGC
AAAGAGAAGAGTGGTGCAGAGAGAAAAAAGAGCAGTGGGAATAGGAGCTTTGTTCCTTGGGTTCTTGGGA
GCAGCAGGAAGCACTATGGGCGCAGCGTCAATGACGCTGACGGTACAGGCCAGACAATTATTGTCTGGTA
TAGTGCAGCAGCAGAACAATTTGCTGAGGGCTATTGAGGCGCAACAGCATCTGTTGCAACTCACAGTCTG
GGGCATCAAGCAGCTCCAGGCAAGAATCCTGGCTGTGGAAAGATACCTAAAGGATCAACAGCTCCTGGGG
ATTTGGGGTTGCTCTGGAAAACTCATTTGCACCACTGCTGTGCCTTGGAATGCTAGTTGGAGTAATAAAT
CTCTGGAACAGATTTGGAATCACACGACCTGGATGGAGTGGGACAGAGAAATTAACAATTACACAAGCTT
AATACACTCCTTAATTGAAGAATCGCAAAACCAGCAAGAAAAGAATGAACAAGAATTATTGGAATTAGAT
AAATGGGCAAGTTTGTGGAATTGGTTTAACATAACAAATTGGCTGTGGTATATAAAATTATTCATAATGA
TAGTAGGAGGCTTGGTAGGTTTAAGAATAGTTTTTGCTGTACTTTCTATAGTGAATAGAGTTAGGCAGGG
ATATTCACCATTATCGTTTCAGACCCACCTCCCAACCCCGAGGGGACCCGACAGGCCCGAAGGAATAGAA
GAAGAAGGTGGAGAGAGAGACAGAGACAGATCCATTCGATTAGTGAACGGATCTCGACGGTATCGCCGAA
TTCACAAATGGCAGTATTCATCCACAATTTTAAAAGAAAAGGGGGGATTGGGGGGTACAGTGCAGGGGAA
AGAATAGTAGACATAATAGCAACAGACATACAAACTAAAGAATTACAAAAACAAATTACAAAAATTCAAA
ATTTTCGGGTTTATTACAGGGACAGCAGAGATCCAGTTTGGACTAGGATCCTTTACCACTCCCTATCAGT
GATAGAGAAAAGTGAAAGTCGAGTTTACCACTCCCTATCAGTGATAGAGAAAAGTGAAAGTCGAGTTTAC
CACTCCCTATCAGTGATAGAGAAAAGTGAAAGTCGAGTTTACCACTCCCTATCAGTGATAGAGAAAAGTG
AAAGTCGAGTGTTTACCACTCCCTATCAGTGATAGAGAAAAGTGAAAGTCGAGTTTACCACTCCCTATCA
GTGATAGAGAAAAGTGAAAGTCGAGTTTACCACTCCCTATCAGTGATAGAGAAAAGTGAAAGTCGAGCTC
GGTACCCGGGTCGAGGTAGGCGTGTACGGTGGGAGGCCTATATAAGCAGAGCTCGTTTAGTGAACCGTCA
GATCGCCTGGAGACGCCATCCACGCTGTTTTGACCTCCATAGAAGACACCGGGACCGATCCAGCCTCCGC
GGCCCCGAACTAGTCCAGTGTGGTGGAATTCTGCAGATATCAACAAGTTTGTACAAAAAAGTTGGCACCA
TGGTCCTTGGGACAGTTCTCCTTCCACCTAATAGTTATGGCAGAGATCAGGACACTTCACTTTGCTGCCT
GTGCACTGAGGCCTCAGAATCTGCTCTACCCGACTTAACAGAAGCTTTGCATCGTCCCTATGGTTGTGAT
GTTGAACCCCAGGCACTAAATGAGGCTATCAGGTGGAGCTCCAAGGAGAACTTGCTCGGAGCCACTGAGA
GTGACCCTAATCTCTTCGTTGCACTTTATGATTTTGTAGCAAGTGGTGATAACACACTCAGCATCACTAA
AGGTGAAAAGCTACGAGTCCTTGGTTACAACCAGAATGGTGAGTGGAGTGAAGTTCGCTCTAAGAATGGG
CAGGGCTGGGTGCCAAGCAACTACATCACCCCAGTGAACAGCCTGGAAAAACACTCCTGGTACCATGGAC
CTGTGTCACGCAGTGCAGCTGAGTATCTGCTCAGCAGTCTAATCAATGGCAGCTTCCTGGTGCGAGAAAG
TGAGAGTAGCCCTGGGCAGCTGTCCATCTCGCTCAGGTACGAGGGACGTGTGTATCACTACAGGATCAAT
ACCACTGCAGATGGCAAGGTGTATGTGACTGCTGAGAGCCGCTTCAGCACCTTGGCAGAGCTTGTACACC
ATCACTCCACAGTGGCTGATGGGCTGGTGACAACATTACACTACCCAGCACCCAAGTGTAATAAGCCTAC
AGTCTATGGTGTGTCCCCCATCCACGACAAATGGGAAATGGAGCGAACAGATATTACCATGAAGCACAAA
CTTGGGGGCGGTCAGTATGGAGAGGTTTACGTTGGCGTCTGGAAGAAATACAGCCTTACAGTTGCTGTGA
TGACATTGAAGGAAGATACCATGGAGGTAGAAGAATTCCTGAAAGAAGCTGCAGTAATGAAGGAAATCAA
GCATCCTAATCTGGTACAACTTTTAGGTGTGTGTACTTTGGAGCCACCATTTTACATTGTGACTGAATAC
ATGCCATACGGGAATTTGCTGGATTACCTCCGAGAATGCAACCGAGAAGAGGTGACTGCAGTTGTGCTGC
TCTACATGGCCACTCAGATTTCTTCTGCAATGGAGTACTTAGAGAAGAAGAATTTCATCCATAGAGATCT
TGCAGCTCGTAACTGCCTAGTGGGAGAAAACCATGTGGTAAAAGTGGCTGACTTTGGCTTAAGTAGATTG
ATGACTGGAGACACTTATACTGCTCATGCTGGAGCCAAATTTCCTATTAAGTGGACAGCACCAGAGAGTC
TTGCCTACAATACCTTCTCAATTAAATCTGACGTCTGGGCTTTTGGGGTATTGTTGTGGGAAATTGCTAC
CTATGGAATGTCACCATATCCAGGTATTGACCTGTCTCAGGTCTATGACCTACTAGAAAAAGGATATCGA
ATGGAACAGCCTGAGGGATGCCCCCCTAAGGTTTATGAACTTATGAGAGCATGCTGGAAGTGGAGCCCTG
CCGATAGGCCCTCTTTTGCTGAAACACACCAAGCTTTTGAAACCATGTTCCATGACTCCAGCATTTCTGA
AGAGGTAGCTGAGGAGCTTGGGAGAGCCGCCTCCTCGTCATCTGTTGTTCCATACCTGCCCCGGCTACCT
ATACTTCCTTCCAAGACTCGGACACTGAAGAAACAGGTGGAGAACAAGGAGAACATTGAAGGGGCACAAG
ATGCCACAGAAAATTCTGCTTCCAGTTTAGCACCAGGGTTCATCAGAGGTGCACAGGCCTCTAGTGGATC
CCCAGCACTGCCTCGAAAGCAAAGAGACAAGTCACCCAGCAGCCTCTTGGAAGATGCCAAAGAGACATGC
TTCACCAGGGATAGGAAGGGGGGCTTCTTCAGCTCCTTCATGAAGAAGAGAAATGCTCCCACACCCCCCA
AACGCAGCAGCTCCTTCCGAGAAATGGAGAATCAGCCCCATAAGAAATACGAACTCACGGGTAACTTCTC
ATCTGTTGCTTCTCTACAGCATGCTGATGGGTTCTCTTTCACTCCTGCCCAGCAAGAGGCGAATCTGGTG
CCACCCAAGTGCTATGGGGGGAGCTTTGCACAGAGGAACCTCTGTAATGACGACGGTGGTGGGGGTGGGG
GCAGTGGCACTGCTGGGGGTGGGTGGTCTGGCATCACAGGCTTCTTTACACCACGCTTAATCAAAAAGAC
ACTGGGCTTACGAGCAGGTAAACCCACAGCCAGTGATGACACTTCCAAGCCTTTTCCAAGGTCAAACTCT
ACATCTTCCATGTCCTCAGGGCTTCCAGAGCAGGATAGGATGGCAATGACCCTTCCCAGGAACTGCCAGA
GGTCCAAACTCCAGCTGGAAAGGACAGTGTCCACCTCTTCTCAGCCAGAAGAGAATGTGGACAGGGCCAA
TGACATGCTTCCAAAAAAATCAGAGGAAAGTGCTGCTCCAAGCAGGGAGAGACCAAAAGCCAAGTTATTG
CCCAGAGGAGCCACAGCTCTTCCTCTCAGAACACCCTCTGGGGATCTAGCCATTACAGAGAAGGACCCTC
CAGGGGTGGGAGTGGCTGGAGTGGCAGCTGCCCCCAAGGGTAAAGAGAAGAATGGTGGGGCACGACTTGG
GATGGCTGGAGTTCCAGAGGATGGAGAGCAGCCGGGCTGGCCTTCTCCAGCCAAGGCTGCCCCCGTCCTC
CCAACCACTCACAACCACAAAGTGCCAGTCCTTATCTCACCCACTCTGAAACACACTCCAGCTGACGTGC
AGCTCATTGGCACAGACTCTCAGGGGAATAAATTCAAGCTCTTATCTGAGCATCAGGTCACATCCTCTGG
AGACAAGGACCGACCCCGACGGGTAAAACCAAAGTGTGCCCCACCCCCACCACCAGTGATGAGACTACTG
CAGCATCCGTCCATCTGCTCAGACCCTACAGAAGAGCCAACTGCCCTAACTGCAGGACAGTCCACATCAG
AAACACAGGAAGGAGGAAAGAAGGCAGCTCTGGGCGCAGTGCCCATCAGTGGGAAAGCTGGGAGGCCAGT
GATGCCTCCACCTCAAGTGCCTCTGCCCACATCTTCCATCTCGCCAGCCAAAATGGCCAATGGCACAGCA
GGTACTAAAGTGGCTCTGAGAAAAACCAAACAGGCCGCTGAGAAAATCTCAGCAGACAAAATCAGCAAAG
AGGCCCTGCTGGAATGTGCTGACCTACTGTCCAGTGCACTCACGGAACCTGTGCCCAACAGCCAGCTGGT
AGACACTGGACACCAGCTGCTTGACTACTGCTCAGGCTATGTGGACTGCATCCCTCAAACTCGCAACAAA
TTTGCCTTCCGAGAGGCTGTGAGCAAACTGGAACTCAGCCTGCAGGAGCTACAGGTTTCTTCAGCAGCTG
CTGGTGTGCCCGGGACAAACCCTGTCCTTAATAACTTATTGTCATGTGTACAGGAAATCAGTGATGTGGT
GCAGAGGTAGACACCCAGCTTTCTTGTACAAAGTGGTTGATATCCAGCACAGTGGCGGCCGCTCGAGTCT
AGAGGGCCCGCGGTTCGAATACCCATACGACGTCCCAGACTACGCTTAGTAATGATTAATTAAACTAGAA
ATTCTACCGGGTAGGGGAGGCGCTTTTCCCAAGGCAGTCTGGAGTAACCCACCCAAGATCTGGCCTCCGC
GCCGGGTTTTGGCGCCTCCCGCGGGCGCCCCCCTCCTCACGGCGAGCGCTGCCACGTCAGACGAAGGGCG
CAGCGAGCGTCCTGATCCTTCCGCCCGGACGCTCAGGACAGCGGCCCGCTGCTCATAAGACTCGGCCTTA
GAACCCCAGTATCAGCAGAAGGACATTTTAGGACGGGACTTGGGTGACTCTAGGGCACTGGTTTTCTTTC
CAGAGAGCGGAACAGGCGAGGAAAAGTAGTCCCTTCTCGGCGATTCTGCGGAGGGATCTCCGTGGGGCGG
TGAACGCCGATGATTATATAAGGACGCGCCGGGTGTGGCACAGCTAGTTCCGTCGCAGCCGGGATTTGGG
TCGCGGTTCTTGTTTGTGGATCGCTGTGATCGTCACTTGGTGAGTAGCGGGCTGCTGGGCTGGCCGGGGC
TTTCGTGGCCGCCGGGCCGCTCGGTGGGACGGAAGCGTGTGGAGAGACCGCCAAGGGCTGTAGTCTGGGT
CCGCGAGCAAGGTTGCCCTGAACTGGGGGTTGGGGGGAGCGCAGCAAAATGGCGGCTGTTCCCGAGTCTT
GAATGGAAGACGCTTGTGAGGCGGGCTGTGAGGTCGTTGAAACAAGGTGGGGGGCATGGTGGGCGGCAAG
AACCCAAGGTCTTGAGGCCTTCGCTAATGCGGGAAAGCTCTTATTCGGGTGAGATGGGCTGGGGCACCAT
CTGGGGACCCTGACGTGAAGTTTGTCACTGACTGGAGAACTCGGTTTGTCGTCTGTTGCGGGGGCGGCAG
TTATGGCGGTGCCGTTGGGCAGTGCACCCGTACCTTTGGGAGCGCGCGCCCTCGTCGTGTCGTGACGTCA
CCCGTTCTGTTGGCTTATAATGCAGGGTGGGGCCACCTGCCGGTAGGTGTGCGGTAGGCTTTTCTCCGTC
GCAGGACGCAGGGTTCGGGCCTAGGGTAGGCTCTCCTGAATCGACAGGCGCCGGACCTCTGGTGAGGGGA
GGGATAAGTGAGGCGTCAGTTTCTTTGGTCGGTTTTATGTACCTATCTTCTTAAGTAGCTGAAGCTCCGG
TTTTGAACTATGCGCTCGGGGTTGGCGAGTGTGTTTTGTGAAGTTTTTTAGGCACCTTTTGAAATGTAAT
CATTTGGGTCAATATGTAATTTTCAGTGTTAGACTAGTAAATTGTCCGCTAAATTCTGGCCGTTTTTGGC
TTTTTTGTTAGACGAAGCTTGGTACCGAGCTCGGATCTCCACCCCGTACCGGTCCTGCAGTCGAATTCAC
CATGTCTAGACTGGACAAGAGCAAAGTCATAAACGGAGCTCTGGAATTACTCAATGGTGTCGGTATCGAA
GGCCTGACGACAAGGAAACTCGCTCAAAAGCTGGGAGTTGAGCAGCCTACCCTGTACTGGCACGTGAAGA
ACAAGCGGGCCCTGCTCGATGCCCTGCCAATCGAGATGCTGGACAGGCATCATACCCACTTCTGCCCCCT
GGAAGGCGAGTCATGGCAAGACTTTCTGCGGAACAACGCCAAGTCATACCGCTGTGCTCTCCTCTCACAT
CGCGACGGGGCTAAAGTGCATCTCGGCACCCGCCCAACAGAGAAACAGTACGAAACCCTGGAAAATCAGC
TCGCGTTCCTGTGTCAGCAAGGCTTCTCCCTGGAGAACGCACTGTACGCTCTGTCCGCCGTGGGCCACTT
TACACTGGGCTGCGTATTGGAGGAACAGGAGCATCAAGTAGCAAAAGAGGAAAGAGAGACACCTACCACC
GATTCTATGCCCCCACTTCTGAGACAAGCAATTGAGCTGTTCGACCGGCAGGGAGCCGAACCTGCCTTCC
TTTTCGGCCTGGAACTAATCATATGTGGCCTGGAGAAACAGCTAAAGTGCGAAAGCGGCGGGCCGACCGA
CGCCCTTGACGATTTTGACTTAGACATGCTCCCAGCCGATGCCCTTGACGACTTTGACCTTGATATGCTG
CCTGCTGACGCTCTTGACGATTTTGACCTTGACATGCTCCCCGGGTAACTAAGTAAGGATCCGCGGCCGC
ACTAGAGGAATTCCGCCCCTCTCCCCCCCCCCCCTCTCCCTCCCCCCCCCCTAACGTTACTGGCCGAAGC
CGCTTGGAATAAGGCCGGTGTGCGTTTGTCTATATGTTATTTTCCACCATATTGCCGTCTTTTGGCAATG
TGAGGGCCCGGAAACCTGGCCCTGTCTTCTTGACGAGCATTCCTAGGGGTCTTTCCCCTCTCGCCAAAGG
AATGCAAGGTCTGTTGAATGTCGTGAAGGAAGCAGTTCCTCTGGAAGCTTCTTGAAGACAAACAACGTCT
GTAGCGACCCTTTGCAGGCAGCGGAACCCCCCACCTGGCGACAGGTGCCTCTGCGGCCAAAAGCCACGTG
TATAAGATACACCTGCAAAGGCGGCACAACCCCAGTGCCACGTTGTGAGTTGGATAGTTGTGGAAAGAGT
CAAATGGCTCTCCTCAAGCGTATTCAACAAGGGGCTGAAGGATGCCCAGAAGGTACCCCATTGTATGGGA
TCTGATCTGGGGCCTCGGTGCACATGCTTTACATGTGTTTAGTCGAGGTTAAAAAAACGTCTAGGCCCCC
CGAACCACGGGGACGTGGTTTTCCTTTGAAAAACACGATGATAAGCTTACCGGTCCACCATGATTGAACA
AGATGGATTGCACGCAGGTTCTCCGGCCGCTTGGGTGGAGAGGCTATTCGGCTATGACTGGGCACAACAG
ACAATCGGCTGCTCTGATGCCGCCGTGTTCCGGCTGTCAGCGCAGGGGCGCCCGGTTCTTTTTGTCAAGA
CCGACCTGTCCGGTGCCCTGAATGAACTGCAAGACGAGGCAGCGCGGCTATCGTGGCTGGCCACGACGGG
CGTTCCTTGCGCAGCTGTGCTCGACGTTGTCACTGAAGCGGGAAGGGACTGGCTGCTATTGGGCGAAGTG
CCGGGGCAGGATCTCCTGTCATCTCACCTTGCTCCTGCCGAGAAAGTATCCATCATGGCTGATGCAATGC
GGCGGCTGCATACGCTTGATCCGGCTACCTGCCCATTCGACCACCAAGCGAAACATCGCATCGAGCGAGC
ACGTACTCGGATGGAAGCCGGTCTTGTCGATCAGGATGATCTGGACGAAGAGCATCAGGGGCTCGCGCCA
GCCGAACTGTTCGCCAGGCTCAAGGCGAGCATGCCCGACGGCGAGGATCTCGTCGTGACCCATGGCGATG
CCTGCTTGCCGAATATCATGGTGGAAAATGGCCGCTTTTCTGGATTCATCGACTGTGGCCGGCTGGGTGT
GGCGGACCGCTATCAGGACATAGCGTTGGCTACCCGTGATATTGCTGAAGAGCTTGGCGGCGAATGGGCT
GACCGCTTCCTCGTGCTTTACGGTATCGCCGCTCCCGATTCGCAGCGCATCGCCTTCTATCGCCTTCTTG
ACGAGTTCTTCTGATGTACAAGTAAAGCGGCCGCGACTCTAGATCATAATCAGCCATACCACATTTGTAG
AGGTTTTACTTGCTTTAAAAAACCTCCCACACCTCCCCCTGAACCTGAAACATAAAATGAATGCAATTGT
TGTTGTTTAGTCCCTCCCAATTCGATATCAAGCTTATCGCGATAGATCCTAATCAACCTCTGGATTACAA
AATTTGTGAAAGATTGACTGGTATTCTTAACTATGTTGCTCCTTTTACGCTATGTGGATACGCTGCTTTA
ATGCCTTTGTATCATGCTATTGCTTCCCGTATGGCTTTCATTTTCTCCTCCTTGTATAAATCCTGGTTGC
TGTCTCTTTATGAGGAGTTGTGGCCCGTTGTCAGGCAACGTGGCGTGGTGTGCACTGTGTTTGCTGACGC
AACCCCCACTGGTTGGGGCATTGCCACCACCTGTCAGCTCCTTTCCGGGACTTTCGCTTTCCCCCTCCCT
ATTGCCACGGCGGAACTCATCGCCGCCTGCCTTGCCCGCTGCTGGACAGGGGCTCGGCTGTTGGGCACTG
ACAATTCCGTGGTGTTGTCGGGGAAATCATCGTCCTTTCCTTGGCTGCTCGCCTGTGTTGCCACCTGGAT
TCTGCGCGGGACGTCCTTCTGCTACGTCCCTTCGGCCCTCAATCCAGCGGACCTTCCTTCCCGCGGCCTG
CTGCCGGCTCTGCGGCCTCTTCCGCGTCTTCGCCTTCGCCCTCAGACGAGTCGGATCTCCCTTTGGGCCG
CCTCCCCGCCTGAGATCCTTTAAGACCAATGACTTACAAGGCAGCTGTAGATCTTAGCCACTTTTTAAAA
GAAAAGGGGGGACTGGAAGGGCTAATTCACTCCCAACGAAGACAAGATCTGCTTTTTGCTTGTACTGGGT
CTCTCTGGTTAGACCAGATCTGAGCCTGGGAGCTCTCTGGCTAACTAGGGAACCCACTGCTTAAGCCTCA
ATAAAGCTTGCCTTGAGTGCTTCAAGTAGTGTGTGCCCGTCTGTTGTGTGACTCTGGTAACTAGAGATCC
CTCAGACCCTTTTAGTCAGTGTGGAAAATCTCTAGCAGTAGTAGTTCATGTCATCTTATTATTCAGTATT
TATAACTTGCAAAGAAATGAATATCAGAGAGTGAGAGGCCCGGGTTAATTAAGGAAAGGGCTAGATCATT
CTTGAAGACGAAAGGGCCTCGTGATACGCCTATTTTTATAGGTTAATGTCATGATAATAATGGTTTCTTA
GACGTCAGGTGGCACTTTTCGGGGAAATGTGCGCGGAACCCCTATTTGTTTATTTTTCTAAATACATTCA
AATATGTATCCGCTCATGAGACAATAACCCTGATAAATGCTTCAATAATATTGAAAAAGGAAGAGTATGA
GTATTCAACATTTCCGTGTCGCCCTTATTCCCTTTTTTGCGGCATTTTGCCTTCCTGTTTTTGCTCACCC
AGAAACGCTGGTGAAAGTAAAAGATGCTGAAGATCAGTTGGGTGCACGAGTGGGTTACATCGAACTGGAT
CTCAACAGCGGTAAGATCCTTGAGAGTTTTCGCCCCGAAGAACGTTTTCCAATGATGAGCACTTTTAAAG
TTCTGCTATGTGGCGCGGTATTATCCCGTGTTGACGCCGGGCAAGAGCAACTCGGTCGCCGCATACACTA
TTCTCAGAATGACTTGGTTGAGTACTCACCAGTCACAGAAAAGCATCTTACGGATGGCATGACAGTAAGA
GAATTATGCAGTGCTGCCATAACCATGAGTGATAACACTGCGGCCAACTTACTTCTGACAACGATCGGAG
GACCGAAGGAGCTAACCGCTTTTTTGCACAACATGGGGGATCATGTAACTCGCCTTGATCGTTGGGAACC
GGAGCTGAATGAAGCCATACCAAACGACGAGCGTGACACCACGATGCCTGTAGCAATGGCAACAACGTTG
CGCAAACTATTAACTGGCGAACTACTTACTCTAGCTTCCCGGCAACAATTAATAGACTGGATGGAGGCGG
ATAAAGTTGCAGGACCACTTCTGCGCTCGGCCCTTCCGGCTGGCTGGTTTATTGCTGATAAATCTGGAGC
CGGTGAGCGTGGGTCTCGCGGTATCATTGCAGCACTGGGGCCAGATGGTAAGCCCTCCCGTATCGTAGTT
ATCTACACGACGGGGAGTCAGGCAACTATGGATGAACGAAATAGACAGATCGCTGAGATAGGTGCCTCAC
TGATTAAGCATTGGTAACTGTCAGACCAAGTTTACTCATATATACTTTAGATTGATTTAAAACTTCATTT
TTAATTTAAAAGGATCTAGGTGAAGATCCTTTTTGATAATCTCATGACCAAAATCCCTTAACGTGAGTTT
TCGTTCCACTGAGCGTCAGACCCCGTAGAAAAGATCAAAGGATCTTCTTGAGATCCTTTTTTTCTGCGCG
TAATCTGCTGCTTGCAAACAAAAAAACCACCGCTACCAGCGGTGGTTTGTTTGCCGGATCAAGAGCTACC
AACTCTTTTTCCGAAGGTAACTGGCTTCAGCAGAGCGCAGATACCAAATACTGTTCTTCTAGTGTAGCCG
TAGTTAGGCCACCACTTCAAGAACTCTGTAGCACCGCCTACATACCTCGCTCTGCTAATCCTGTTACCAG
TGGCTGCTGCCAGTGGCGATAAGTCGTGTCTTACCGGGTTGGACTCAAGACGATAGTTACCGGATAAGGC
GCAGCGGTCGGGCTGAACGGGGGGTTCGTGCACACAGCCCAGCTTGGAGCGAACGACCTACACCGAACTG
AGATACCTACAGCGTGAGCTATGAGAAAGCGCCACGCTTCCCGAAGGGAGAAAGGCGGACAGGTATCCGG
TAAGCGGCAGGGTCGGAACAGGAGAGCGCACGAGGGAGCTTCCAGGGGGAAACGCCTGGTATCTTTATAG
TCCTGTCGGGTTTCGCCACCTCTGACTTGAGCGTCGATTTTTGTGATGCTCGTCAGGGGGGCGGAGCCTA
TGGAAAAACGCCAGCAACGCGGCCTTTTTACGGTTCCTGGCCTTTTGCTGGCCTTTTGCTCACATGTTCT
TTCCTGCGTTATCCCCTGATTCTGTGGATAACCGTATTACCGCCTTTGAGTGAGCTGATACCGCTCGCCG
CAGCCGAACGACCGAGCGCAGCGAGTCAGTGAGCGAGGAAGCGGAAGAGCGCCCAATACGCAAACCGCCT
CTCCCCGCGCGTTGGCCGATTCATTAATGCAGCAAGCTCATGGCTGACTAATTTTTTTTATTTATGCAGA
GGCCGAGGCCGCCTCGGCCTCTGAGCTATTCCAGAAGTAGTGAGGAGGCTTTTTTGGAGGCCTAGGCTTT
TGCAAAAAGCTCCCCGTGGCACGACAGGTTTCCCGACTGGAAAGCGGGCAGTGAGCGCAACGCAATTAAT
GTGAGTTAGCTCACTCATTAGGCACCCCAGGCTTTACACTTTATGCTTCCGGCTCGTATGTTGTGTGGAA
TTGTGAGCGGATAACAATTTCACACAGGAAACAGCTATGACATGATTACGAATTTCACAAATAAAGCATT
TTTTTCACTGCATTCTAGTTGTGGTTTGTCCAAACTCATCAATGTATCTTATCATGTCTGGATCAACTGG
ATAACTCAAGCTAACCAAAATCATCCCAAACTTCCCACCCCATACCCTATTACCACTGCCAATTACCTGT
GGTTTCATTTACTCTAAACCTGTGATTCCTCTGAATTATTTTCATTTTAAAGAAATTGTATTTGTTAAAT
ATGTACTACAAACTTAGTAGT
