Features (pLannotate 1.2.2; 34 found; start..end, strand, type, name):
    377..634     +  LTR            5' LTR (truncated): truncated 5' long terminal repeat (LTR) from HIV-1
    681..806     +  misc_feature   HIV-1 Ψ: packaging signal of human immunodeficiency virus type 1
    790..1128    +  CDS            HIV-1 gag (fragment): gag protein from human immunodeficiency virus 1; gag
   1303..1536    +  misc_feature   RRE: The Rev response element (RRE) of HIV-1 allows for Rev-dependent mRNA export from the nucleus to the cytoplasm.
   1913..2013    +  CDS            Rev (fragment): human immunodeficiency virus 1 (HIV-1) Rev protein; rev; enhances nuclear export of unspliced and incompletely spliced viral mRNAs
   2058..2175    +  misc_feature   cPPT/CTS: central polypurine tract and central termination sequence of HIV-1
   2230..2500    +  protein_bind   tetracycline response element: contains seven copies of the tetracycline operator tetO tetracycline repressor TetR
   2511..2528    +  misc_feature   MCS (fragment): pUC18/19 multiple cloning site
   2533..2571    +  promoter       minimal CMV promoter: human cytomegalovirus (CMV) immediate early promoter
   2702..2719    +  protein_bind   attB1 (fragment): mutant version of attB; core recombination site for the Gateway® BP reaction BP Clonase™
   2839..6165    +  CDS            ABL2 (fragment): ABL2_HUMAN - Also known as ABLL, ARG. Experimental evidence at protein level: Swiss-Prot protein existence level 1. Non-receptor tyrosine-protein kinase that plays an ABL1- overlapping role in key processes linked to cell growth and survival such as cytoskeleton remodeling in response to extracellular stimuli, cell motility and adhesion and receptor endocytosis. Coordinates actin remodeling through tyrosine phosphorylation of proteins controlling cytoskeleton dynamics like MYH10 (involved in movement); CTTN (involved in signaling); or TUBA1 and TUBB (microtubule subunits). Binds directly F-act
   6171..6195    -  protein_bind   attB2: mutant version of attB; recombination site for the Gateway® BP reaction BP Clonase™
   6307..6342    +  promoter       PGK promoter (fragment): mouse phosphoglycerate kinase 1 promoter
   6360..7571    +  promoter       UbC promoter: human ubiquitin C promoter
   7630..8327    +  CDS            rtTA3 (fragment): reverse tetracycline transactivator 3 activates expression from Tet-responsive promoters in the presence of doxycycline
   8257..8367    +  CDS            VP48: 3 tandem repeats of the minimal activation domain of herpes simplex virus VP16 (Cheng et al., 2013)
   8525..8987    +  misc_feature   IRES: internal ribosome entry site (IRES) of the encephalomyocarditis virus (EMCV)
   9003..9797    +  CDS            NeoR/KanR: aminoglycoside phosphotransferase from Tn5; aph(3')-II (or nptII); confers resistance to neomycin, kanamycin, and G418 (Geneticin®)
   9825..9908    +  CDS            large T antigen (fragment): large T antigen from SV40 (simian virus 40)
   9942..9962    +  misc_feature   MCS (fragment): pBluescript multiple cloning site
   9974..10562   +  misc_feature   WPRE: woodchuck hepatitis virus posttranscriptional regulatory element
  10570..10635   +  CDS            nef (fragment): NEF_HV1Z2 - Experimental evidence at protein level: Swiss-Prot protein existence level 1. Extracellular Nef protein targets CD4(+) T-lymphocytes for apoptosis by interacting with CXCR4 surface receptors. From Human immunodeficiency virus type 1 group M subtype D (isolate Z2/CDC-Z34) (HIV-1).
  10637..10870   +  LTR            3' LTR (ΔU3): self-inactivating 3' long terminal repeat (LTR) from HIV-1
  11075..11179   +  promoter       AmpR promoter: bla
  11180..12040   +  CDS            AmpR: β-lactamase; bla; confers resistance to ampicillin, carbenicillin, and related antibiotics
  12211..12799   +  rep_origin     ori: high-copy-number ColE1/pMB1/pBR322/pUC origin of replication
  12982..13036   +  CDS            lacI (fragment): lac repressor; lacI; The lac repressor binds to the lac operator to inhibit transcription in E. coli. This inhibition can be relieved by adding lactose or isopropyl-β-D-thiogalactopyranoside (IPTG).
  13042..13135   +  rep_origin     SV40 ori (fragment): SV40 origin of replication
  13160..13197   +  CDS            lacI (fragment): lac repressor; lacI; The lac repressor binds to the lac operator to inhibit transcription in E. coli. This inhibition can be relieved by adding lactose or isopropyl-β-D-thiogalactopyranoside (IPTG).
  13210..13231   +  protein_bind   CAP binding site: CAP binding activates transcription in the presence of cAMP. E. coli catabolite activator protein
  13246..13276   +  promoter       lac promoter: promoter for the E. coli lac operon
  13280..13302   +  protein_bind   lac operator (fragment): The lac repressor binds to the lac operator to inhibit transcription in E. coli. This inhibition can be relieved by adding lactose or isopropyl-β-D-thiogalactopyranoside (IPTG). lac repressor encoded by lacI
  13334..13417   +  polyA_signal   SV40 poly(A) signal (fragment): SV40 polyadenylation signal
  13584..329     +  CDS            nef (fragment) (across the origin): NEF_HV1BR - Experimental evidence at protein level: Swiss-Prot protein existence level 1. Extracellular Nef protein targets CD4(+) T-lymphocytes for apoptosis by interacting with CXCR4 surface receptors (PubMed:14990729). From Human immunodeficiency virus type 1 group M subtype B (isolate BRU/LAI) (HIV-1).
>Addgene plasmid #215470 | pINDUCER20-ABL2(K281M) Sequencing Result | analyzer sequence | sequence record 441445
TGGAAGGGCTAATTCACTCCCAAAGAAGACAAGATATCCTTGATCTGTGGATCTACCACACACAAGGCTA
CTTCCCTGATTAGCAGAACTACACACCAGGGCCAGGGGTCAGATATCCACTGACCTTTGGATGGTGCTAC
AAGCTAGTACCAGTTGAGCCAGATAAGGTAGAAGAGGCCAATAAAGGAGAGAACACCAGCTTGTTACACC
CTGTGAGCCTGCATGGGATGGATGACCCGGAGAGAGAAGTGTTAGAGTGGAGGTTTGACAGCCGCCTAGC
ATTTCATCACGTGGCCCGAGAGCTGCATCCGGAGTACTTCAAGAACTGCTGATATCGAGCTTGCTACAAG
GGACTTTCCGCTGGGGACTTTCCAGGGAGGCGTGGCCTGGGCGGGACTGGGGAGTGGCGAGCCCTCAGAT
CCTGCATATAAGCAGCTGCTTTTTGCCTGTACTGGGTCTCTCTGGTTAGACCAGATCTGAGCCTGGGAGC
TCTCTGGCTAACTAGGGAACCCACTGCTTAAGCCTCAATAAAGCTTGCCTTGAGTGCTTCAAGTAGTGTG
TGCCCGTCTGTTGTGTGACTCTGGTAACTAGAGATCCCTCAGACCCTTTTAGTCAGTGTGGAAAATCTCT
AGCAGTGGCGCCCGAACAGGGACTTGAAAGCGAAAGGGAAACCAGAGGAGCTCTCTCGACGCAGGACTCG
GCTTGCTGAAGCGCGCACGGCAAGAGGCGAGGGGCGGCGACTGGTGAGTACGCCAAAAATTTTGACTAGC
GGAGGCTAGAAGGAGAGAGATGGGTGCGAGAGCGTCAGTATTAAGCGGGGGAGAATTAGATCGCGATGGG
AAAAAATTCGGTTAAGGCCAGGGGGAAAGAAAAAATATAAATTAAAACATATAGTATGGGCAAGCAGGGA
GCTAGAACGATTCGCAGTTAATCCTGGCCTGTTAGAAACATCAGAAGGCTGTAGACAAATACTGGGACAG
CTACAACCATCCCTTCAGACAGGATCAGAAGAACTTAGATCATTATATAATACAGTAGCAACCCTCTATT
GTGTGCATCAAAGGATAGAGATAAAAGACACCAAGGAAGCTTTAGACAAGATAGAGGAAGAGCAAAACAA
AAGTAAGACCACCGCACAGCAAGCGGCCGGCCGCTGATCTTCAGACCTGGAGGAGGAGATATGAGGGACA
ATTGGAGAAGTGAATTATATAAATATAAAGTAGTAAAAATTGAACCATTAGGAGTAGCACCCACCAAGGC
AAAGAGAAGAGTGGTGCAGAGAGAAAAAAGAGCAGTGGGAATAGGAGCTTTGTTCCTTGGGTTCTTGGGA
GCAGCAGGAAGCACTATGGGCGCAGCGTCAATGACGCTGACGGTACAGGCCAGACAATTATTGTCTGGTA
TAGTGCAGCAGCAGAACAATTTGCTGAGGGCTATTGAGGCGCAACAGCATCTGTTGCAACTCACAGTCTG
GGGCATCAAGCAGCTCCAGGCAAGAATCCTGGCTGTGGAAAGATACCTAAAGGATCAACAGCTCCTGGGG
ATTTGGGGTTGCTCTGGAAAACTCATTTGCACCACTGCTGTGCCTTGGAATGCTAGTTGGAGTAATAAAT
CTCTGGAACAGATTTGGAATCACACGACCTGGATGGAGTGGGACAGAGAAATTAACAATTACACAAGCTT
AATACACTCCTTAATTGAAGAATCGCAAAACCAGCAAGAAAAGAATGAACAAGAATTATTGGAATTAGAT
AAATGGGCAAGTTTGTGGAATTGGTTTAACATAACAAATTGGCTGTGGTATATAAAATTATTCATAATGA
TAGTAGGAGGCTTGGTAGGTTTAAGAATAGTTTTTGCTGTACTTTCTATAGTGAATAGAGTTAGGCAGGG
ATATTCACCATTATCGTTTCAGACCCACCTCCCAACCCCGAGGGGACCCGACAGGCCCGAAGGAATAGAA
GAAGAAGGTGGAGAGAGAGACAGAGACAGATCCATTCGATTAGTGAACGGATCTCGACGGTATCGCCGAA
TTCACAAATGGCAGTATTCATCCACAATTTTAAAAGAAAAGGGGGGATTGGGGGGTACAGTGCAGGGGAA
AGAATAGTAGACATAATAGCAACAGACATACAAACTAAAGAATTACAAAAACAAATTACAAAAATTCAAA
ATTTTCGGGTTTATTACAGGGACAGCAGAGATCCAGTTTGGACTAGGATCCTTTACCACTCCCTATCAGT
GATAGAGAAAAGTGAAAGTCGAGTTTACCACTCCCTATCAGTGATAGAGAAAAGTGAAAGTCGAGTTTAC
CACTCCCTATCAGTGATAGAGAAAAGTGAAAGTCGAGTTTACCACTCCCTATCAGTGATAGAGAAAAGTG
AAAGTCGAGTTTACCACTCCCTATCAGTGATAGAGAAAAGTGAAAGTCGAGTTTACCACTCCCTATCAGT
GATAGAGAAAAGTGAAAGTCGAGTTTACCACTCCCTATCAGTGATAGAGAAAAGTGAAAGTCGAGCTCGG
TACCCGGGTCGAGGTAGGCGTGTACGGTGGGAGGCCTATATAAGCAGAGCTCGTTTAGTGAACCGTCAGA
TCGCCTGGAGACGCCATCCACGCTGTTTTGACCTCCATAGAAGACACCGGGACCGATCCAGCCTCCGCGG
CCCCGAACTAGTCCAGTGTGGTGGAATTCTGCAGATATCAACAAGTTTGTACAAAAAAGTTGGCACCATG
GTCCTTGGGACAGTTCTCCTTCCACCTAATAGTTATGGCAGAGATCAGGACACTTCACTTTGCTGCCTGT
GCACTGAGGCCTCAGAATCTGCTCTACCCGACTTAACAGAAGCTTTGCATCGTCCCTATGGTTGTGATGT
TGAACCCCAGGCACTAAATGAGGCTATCAGGTGGAGCTCCAAGGAGAACTTGCTCGGAGCCACTGAGAGT
GACCCTAATCTCTTCGTTGCACTTTATGATTTTGTAGCAAGTGGTGATAACACACTCAGCATCACTAAAG
GTGAAAAGCTACGAGTCCTTGGTTACAACCAGAATGGTGAGTGGAGTGAAGTTCGCTCTAAGAATGGGCA
GGGCTGGGTGCCAAGCAACTACATCACCCCAGTGAACAGCCTGGAAAAACACTCCTGGTACCATGGACCT
GTGTCACGCAGTGCAGCTGAGTATCTGCTCAGCAGTCTAATCAATGGCAGCTTCCTGGTGCGAGAAAGTG
AGAGTAGCCCTGGGCAGCTGTCCATCTCGCTCAGGTACGAGGGACGTGTGTATCACTACAGGATCAATAC
CACTGCAGATGGCAAGGTGTATGTGACTGCTGAGAGCCGCTTCAGCACCTTGGCAGAGCTTGTACACCAT
CACTCCACAGTGGCTGATGGGCTGGTGACAACATTACACTACCCAGCACCCAAGTGTAATAAGCCTACAG
TCTATGGTGTGTCCCCCATCCACGACAAATGGGAAATGGAGCGAACAGATATTACCATGAAGCACAAACT
TGGGGGCGGTCAGTATGGAGAGGTTTACGTTGGCGTCTGGAAGAAATACAGCCTTACAGTTGCTGTGATG
ACATTGAAGGAAGATACCATGGAGGTAGAAGAATTCCTGAAAGAAGCTGCAGTAATGAAGGAAATCAAGC
ATCCTAATCTGGTACAACTTTTAGGTGTGTGTACTTTGGAGCCACCATTTTACATTGTGACTGAATACAT
GCCATACGGGAATTTGCTGGATTACCTCCGAGAATGCAACCGAGAAGAGGTGACTGCAGTTGTGCTGCTC
TACATGGCCACTCAGATTTCTTCTGCAATGGAGTACTTAGAGAAGAAGAATTTCATCCATAGAGATCTTG
CAGCTCGTAACTGCCTAGTGGGAGAAAACCATGTGGTAAAAGTGGCTGACTTTGGCTTAAGTAGATTGAT
GACTGGAGACACTTATACTGCTCATGCTGGAGCCAAATTTCCTATTAAGTGGACAGCACCAGAGAGTCTT
GCCTACAATACCTTCTCAATTAAATCTGACGTCTGGGCTTTTGGGGTATTGTTGTGGGAAATTGCTACCT
ATGGAATGTCACCATATCCAGGTATTGACCTGTCTCAGGTCTATGACCTACTAGAAAAAGGATATCGAAT
GGAACAGCCTGAGGGATGCCCCCCTAAGGTTTATGAACTTATGAGAGCATGCTGGAAGTGGAGCCCTGCC
GATAGGCCCTCTTTTGCTGAAACACACCAAGCTTTTGAAACCATGTTCCATGACTCCAGCATTTCTGAAG
AGGTAGCTGAGGAGCTTGGGAGAGCCGCCTCCTCGTCATCTGTTGTTCCATACCTGCCCCGGCTACCTAT
ACTTCCTTCCAAGACTCGGACACTGAAGAAACAGGTGGAGAACAAGGAGAACATTGAAGGGGCACAAGAT
GCCACAGAAAATTCTGCTTCCAGTTTAGCACCAGGGTTCATCAGAGGTGCACAGGCCTCTAGTGGATCCC
CATCACTGCCTCGAAAGCAAAGAGACAAGTCACCCAGCAGCCTCTTGGAAGATGCCAAAGAGACATGCTT
CACCAGGGATAGGAAGGGGGGCTTCTTCAGCTCCTTCATGAAGAAGAGAAATGCTCCCACACCCCCCAAA
CGCAGCAGCTCCTTCCGAGAAATGGAGAATCAGCCCCATAAGAAATACGAACTCACGGGTAACTTCTCAT
CTGTTGCTTCTCTACAGCATGCTGATGGGTTCTCTTTCACTCCTGCCCAGCAAGAGGCGAATCTGGTGCC
ACCCAAGTGCTATGGGGGGAGCTTTGCACAGAGGAACCTCTGTAATGACGACGGTGGTGGGGGTGGGGGC
AGTGGCACTGCTGGGGGTGGGTGGTCTGGCATCACAGGCTTCTTTACACCACGCTTAATCAAAAAGACAC
TGGGCTTACGAGCAGGTAAACCCACAGCCAGTGATGACACTTCCAAGCCTTTTCCAAGGTCAAACTCTAC
ATCTTCCATGTCCTCAGGGCTTCCAGAGCAGGATAGGATGGCAATGACCCTTCCCAGGAACTGCCAGAGG
TCCAAACTCCAGCTGGAAAGGACAGTGTCCACCTCTTCTCAGCCAGAAGAGAATGTGGACAGGGCCAATG
ACATGCTTCCAAAAAAATCAGAGGAAAGTGCTGCTCCAAGCAGGGAGAGACCAAAAGCCAAGTTATTGCC
CAGAGGAGCCACAGCTCTTCCTCTCAGAACACCCTCTGGGGATCTAGCCATTACAGAGAAGGACCCTCCA
GGGGTGGGAGTGGCTGGAGTGGCAGCTGCCCCCAAGGGTAAAGAGAAGAATGGTGGGGCACGACTTGGGA
TGGCTGGAGTTCCAGAGGATGGAGAGCAGCCGGGCTGGCCTTCTCCAGCCAAGGCTGCCCCCGTCCTCCC
AACCACTCACAACCACAAAGTGCCAGTCCTTATCTCACCCACTCTGAAACACACTCCAGCTGACGTGCAG
CTCATTGGCACAGACTCTCAGGGGAATAAATTCAAGCTCTTATCTGAGCATCAGGTCACATCCTCTGGAG
ACAAGGACCGACCCCGACGGGTAAAACCAAAGTGTGCCCCACCCCCACCACCAGTGATGAGACTACTGCA
GCATCCGTCCATCTGCTCAGACCCTACAGAAGAGCCAACTGCCCTAACTGCAGGACAGTCCACATCAGAA
ACACAGGAAGGAGGAAAGAAGGCAGCTCTGGGCGCAGTGCCCATCAGTGGGAAAGCTGGGAGGCCAGTGA
TGCCTCCACCTCAAGTGCCTCTGCCCACATCTTCCATCTCGCCAGCCAAAATGGCCAATGGCACAGCAGG
TACTAAAGTGGCTCTGAGAAAAACCAAACAGGCCGCTGAGAAAATCTCAGCAGACAAAATCAGCAAAGAG
GCCCTGCTGGAATGTGCTGACCTACTGTCCAGTGCACTCACGGAACCTGTGCCCAACAGCCAGCTGGTAG
ACACTGGACACCAGCTGCTTGACTACTGCTCAGGCTATGTGGACTGCATCCCTCAAACTCGCAACAAATT
TGCCTTCCGAGAGGCTGTGAGCAAACTGGAACTCAGCCTGCAGGAGCTACAGGTTTCTTCAGCAGCTGCT
GGTGTGCCCGGGACAAACCCTGTCCTTAATAACTTATTGTCATGTGTACAGGAAATCAGTGATGTGGTGC
AGAGGTAGACACCCAGCTTTCTTGTACAAAGTGGTTGATATCCAGCACAGTGGCGGCCGCTCGAGTCTAG
AGGGCCCGCGGTTCGAATACCCATACGACGTCCCAGACTACGCTTAGTAATGATTAATTAAACTAGAAAT
TCTACCGGGTAGGGGAGGCGCTTTTCCCAAGGCAGTCTGGAGTAACCCACCCAAGATCTGGCCTCCGCGC
CGGGTTTTGGCGCCTCCCGCGGGCGCCCCCCTCCTCACGGCGAGCGCTGCCACGTCAGACGAAGGGCGCA
GCGAGCGTCCTGATCCTTCCGCCCGGACGCTCAGGACAGCGGCCCGCTGCTCATAAGACTCGGCCTTAGA
ACCCCAGTATCAGCAGAAGGACATTTTAGGACGGGACTTGGGTGACTCTAGGGCACTGGTTTTCTTTCCA
GAGAGCGGAACAGGCGAGGAAAAGTAGTCCCTTCTCGGCGATTCTGCGGAGGGATCTCCGTGGGGCGGTG
AACGCCGATGATTATATAAGGACGCGCCGGGTGTGGCACAGCTAGTTCCGTCGCAGCCGGGATTTGGGTC
GCGGTTCTTGTTTGTGGATCGCTGTGATCGTCACTTGGTGAGTAGCGGGCTGCTGGGCTGGCCGGGGCTT
TCGTGGCCGCCGGGCCGCTCGGTGGGACGGAAGCGTGTGGAGAGACCGCCAAGGGCTGTAGTCTGGGTCC
GCGAGCAAGGTTGCCCTGAACTGGGGGTTGGGGGGAGCGCAGCAAAATGGCGGCTGTTCCCGAGTCTTGA
ATGGAAGACGCTTGTGAGGCGGGCTGTGAGGTCGTTGAAACAAGGTGGGGGGCATGGTGGGCGGCAAGAA
CCCAAGGTCTTGAGGCCTTCGCTAATGCGGGAAAGCTCTTATTCGGGTGAGATGGGCTGGGGCACCATCT
GGGGACCCTGACGTGAAGTTTGTCACTGACTGGAGAACTCGGTTTGTCGTCTGTTGCGGGGGCGGCAGTT
ATGGCGGTGCCGTTGGGCAGTGCACCCGTACCTTTGGGAGCGCGCGCCCTCGTCGTGTCGTGACGTCACC
CGTTCTGTTGGCTTATAATGCAGGGTGGGGCCACCTGCCGGTAGGTGTGCGGTAGGCTTTTCTCCGTCGC
AGGACGCAGGGTTCGGGCCTAGGGTAGGCTCTCCTGAATCGACAGGCGCCGGACCTCTGGTGAGGGGAGG
GATAAGTGAGGCGTCAGTTTCTTTGGTCGGTTTTATGTACCTATCTTCTTAAGTAGCTGAAGCTCCGGTT
TTGAACTATGCGCTCGGGGTTGGCGAGTGTGTTTTGTGAAGTTTTTTAGGCACCTTTTGAAATGTAATCA
TTTGGGTCAATATGTAATTTTCAGTGTTAGACTAGTAAATTGTCCGCTAAATTCTGGCCGTTTTTGGCTT
TTTTGTTAGACGAAGCTTGGTACCGAGCTCGGATCTCCACCCCGTACCGGTCCTGCAGTCGAATTCACCA
TGTCTAGACTGGACAAGAGCAAAGTCATAAACGGAGCTCTGGAATTACTCAATGGTGTCGGTATCGAAGG
CCTGACGACAAGGAAACTCGCTCAAAAGCTGGGAGTTGAGCAGCCTACCCTGTACTGGCACGTGAAGAAC
AAGCGGGCCCTGCTCGATGCCCTGCCAATCGAGATGCTGGACAGGCATCATACCCACTTCTGCCCCCTGG
AAGGCGAGTCATGGCAAGACTTTCTGCGGAACAACGCCAAGTCATACCGCTGTGCTCTCCTCTCACATCG
CGACGGGGCTAAAGTGCATCTCGGCACCCGCCCAACAGAGAAACAGTACGAAACCCTGGAAAATCAGCTC
GCGTTCCTGTGTCAGCAAGGCTTCTCCCTGGAGAACGCACTGTACGCTCTGTCCGCCGTGGGCCACTTTA
CACTGGGCTGCGTATTGGAGGAACAGGAGCATCAAGTAGCAAAAGAGGAAAGAGAGACACCTACCACCGA
TTCTATGCCCCCACTTCTGAGACAAGCAATTGAGCTGTTCGACCGGCAGGGAGCCGAACCTGCCTTCCTT
TTCGGCCTGGAACTAATCATATGTGGCCTGGAGAAACAGCTAAAGTGCGAAAGCGGCGGGCCGACCGACG
CCCTTGACGATTTTGACTTAGACATGCTCCCAGCCGATGCCCTTGACGACTTTGACCTTGATATGCTGCC
TGCTGACGCTCTTGACGATTTTGACCTTGACATGCTCCCCGGGTAACTAAGTAAGGATCCGCGGCCGCAC
TAGAGGAATTCCGCCCCTCTCCCCCCCCCCCCCCTAACGTTACTGGCCGAAGCCGCTTGGAATAAGGCCG
GTGTGCGTTTGTCTATATGTTATTTTCCACCATATTGCCGTCTTTTGGCAATGTGAGGGCCCGGAAACCT
GGCCCTGTCTTCTTGACGAGCATTCCTAGGGGTCTTTCCCCTCTCGCCAAAGGAATGCAAGGTCTGTTGA
ATGTCGTGAAGGAAGCAGTTCCTCTGGAAGCTTCTTGAAGACAAACAACGTCTGTAGCGACCCTTTGCAG
GCAGCGGAACCCCCCACCTGGCGACAGGTGCCTCTGCGGCCAAAAGCCACGTGTATAAGATACACCTGCA
AAGGCGGCACAACCCCAGTGCCACGTTGTGAGTTGGATAGTTGTGGAAAGAGTCAAATGGCTCTCCTCAA
GCGTATTCAACAAGGGGCTGAAGGATGCCCAGAAGGTACCCCATTGTATGGGATCTGATCTGGGGCCTCG
GTGCACATGCTTTACATGTGTTTAGTCGAGGTTAAAAAAACGTCTAGGCCCCCCGAACCACGGGGACGTG
GTTTTCCTTTGAAAAACACGATGATAAGCTTACCGGTCCACCATGATTGAACAAGATGGATTGCACGCAG
GTTCTCCGGCCGCTTGGGTGGAGAGGCTATTCGGCTATGACTGGGCACAACAGACAATCGGCTGCTCTGA
TGCCGCCGTGTTCCGGCTGTCAGCGCAGGGGCGCCCGGTTCTTTTTGTCAAGACCGACCTGTCCGGTGCC
CTGAATGAACTGCAAGACGAGGCAGCGCGGCTATCGTGGCTGGCCACGACGGGCGTTCCTTGCGCAGCTG
TGCTCGACGTTGTCACTGAAGCGGGAAGGGACTGGCTGCTATTGGGCGAAGTGCCGGGGCAGGATCTCCT
GTCATCTCACCTTGCTCCTGCCGAGAAAGTATCCATCATGGCTGATGCAATGCGGCGGCTGCATACGCTT
GATCCGGCTACCTGCCCATTCGACCACCAAGCGAAACATCGCATCGAGCGAGCACGTACTCGGATGGAAG
CCGGTCTTGTCGATCAGGATGATCTGGACGAAGAGCATCAGGGGCTCGCGCCAGCCGAACTGTTCGCCAG
GCTCAAGGCGAGCATGCCCGACGGCGAGGATCTCGTCGTGACCCATGGCGATGCCTGCTTGCCGAATATC
ATGGTGGAAAATGGCCGCTTTTCTGGATTCATCGACTGTGGCCGGCTGGGTGTGGCGGACCGCTATCAGG
ACATAGCGTTGGCTACCCGTGATATTGCTGAAGAGCTTGGCGGCGAATGGGCTGACCGCTTCCTCGTGCT
TTACGGTATCGCCGCTCCCGATTCGCAGCGCATCGCCTTCTATCGCCTTCTTGACGAGTTCTTCTGATGT
ACAAGTAAAGCGGCCGCGACTCTAGATCATAATCAGCCATACCACATTTGTAGAGGTTTTACTTGCTTTA
AAAAACCTCCCACACCTCCCCCTGAACCTGAAACATAAAATGAATGCAATTGTTGTTGTTTAGTCCCTCC
CAATTCGATATCAAGCTTATCGCGATAGATCCTAATCAACCTCTGGATTACAAAATTTGTGAAAGATTGA
CTGGTATTCTTAACTATGTTGCTCCTTTTACGCTATGTGGATACGCTGCTTTAATGCCTTTGTATCATGC
TATTGCTTCCCGTATGGCTTTCATTTTCTCCTCCTTGTATAAATCCTGGTTGCTGTCTCTTTATGAGGAG
TTGTGGCCCGTTGTCAGGCAACGTGGCGTGGTGTGCACTGTGTTTGCTGACGCAACCCCCACTGGTTGGG
GCATTGCCACCACCTGTCAGCTCCTTTCCGGGACTTTCGCTTTCCCCCTCCCTATTGCCACGGCGGAACT
CATCGCCGCCTGCCTTGCCCGCTGCTGGACAGGGGCTCGGCTGTTGGGCACTGACAATTCCGTGGTGTTG
TCGGGGAAATCATCGTCCTTTCCTTGGCTGCTCGCCTGTGTTGCCACCTGGATTCTGCGCGGGACGTCCT
TCTGCTACGTCCCTTCGGCCCTCAATCCAGCGGACCTTCCTTCCCGCGGCCTGCTGCCGGCTCTGCGGCC
TCTTCCGCGTCTTCGCCTTCGCCCTCAGACGAGTCGGATCTCCCTTTGGGCCGCCTCCCCGCCTGAGATC
CTTTAAGACCAATGACTTACAAGGCAGCTGTAGATCTTAGCCACTTTTTAAAAGAAAAGGGGGGACTGGA
AGGGCTAATTCACTCCCAACGAAGACAAGATCTGCTTTTTGCTTGTACTGGGTCTCTCTGGTTAGACCAG
ATCTGAGCCTGGGAGCTCTCTGGCTAACTAGGGAACCCACTGCTTAAGCCTCAATAAAGCTTGCCTTGAG
TGCTTCAAGTAGTGTGTGCCCGTCTGTTGTGTGACTCTGGTAACTAGAGATCCCTCAGACCCTTTTAGTC
AGTGTGGAAAATCTCTAGCAGTAGTAGTTCATGTCATCTTATTATTCAGTATTTATAACTTGCAAAGAAA
TGAATATCAGAGAGTGAGAGGCCCGGGTTAATTAAGGAAAGGGCTAGATCATTCTTGAAGACGAAAGGGC
CTCGTGATACGCCTATTTTTATAGGTTAATGTCATGATAATAATGGTTTCTTAGACGTCAGGTGGCACTT
TTCGGGGAAATGTGCGCGGAACCCCTATTTGTTTATTTTTCTAAATACATTCAAATATGTATCCGCTCAT
GAGACAATAACCCTGATAAATGCTTCAATAATATTGAAAAAGGAAGAGTATGAGTATTCAACATTTCCGT
GTCGCCCTTATTCCCTTTTTTGCGGCATTTTGCCTTCCTGTTTTTGCTCACCCAGAAACGCTGGTGAAAG
TAAAAGATGCTGAAGATCAGTTGGGTGCACGAGTGGGTTACATCGAACTGGATCTCAACAGCGGTAAGAT
CCTTGAGAGTTTTCGCCCCGAAGAACGTTTTCCAATGATGAGCACTTTTAAAGTTCTGCTATGTGGCGCG
GTATTATCCCGTGTTGACGCCGGGCAAGAGCAACTCGGTCGCCGCATACACTATTCTCAGAATGACTTGG
TTGAGTACTCACCAGTCACAGAAAAGCATCTTACGGATGGCATGACAGTAAGAGAATTATGCAGTGCTGC
CATAACCATGAGTGATAACACTGCGGCCAACTTACTTCTGACAACGATCGGAGGACCGAAGGAGCTAACC
GCTTTTTTGCACAACATGGGGGATCATGTAACTCGCCTTGATCGTTGGGAACCGGAGCTGAATGAAGCCA
TACCAAACGACGAGCGTGACACCACGATGCCTGTAGCAATGGCAACAACGTTGCGCAAACTATTAACTGG
CGAACTACTTACTCTAGCTTCCCGGCAACAATTAATAGACTGGATGGAGGCGGATAAAGTTGCAGGACCA
CTTCTGCGCTCGGCCCTTCCGGCTGGCTGGTTTATTGCTGATAAATCTGGAGCCGGTGAGCGTGGGTCTC
GCGGTATCATTGCAGCACTGGGGCCAGATGGTAAGCCCTCCCGTATCGTAGTTATCTACACGACGGGGAG
TCAGGCAACTATGGATGAACGAAATAGACAGATCGCTGAGATAGGTGCCTCACTGATTAAGCATTGGTAA
CTGTCAGACCAAGTTTACTCATATATACTTTAGATTGATTTAAAACTTCATTTTTAATTTAAAAGGATCT
AGGTGAAGATCCTTTTTGATAATCTCATGACCAAAATCCCTTAACGTGAGTTTTCGTTCCACTGAGCGTC
AGACCCCGTAGAAAAGATCAAAGGATCTTCTTGAGATCCTTTTTTTCTGCGCGTAATCTGCTGCTTGCAA
ACAAAAAAACCACCGCTACCAGCGGTGGTTTGTTTGCCGGATCAAGAGCTACCAACTCTTTTTCCGAAGG
TAACTGGCTTCAGCAGAGCGCAGATACCAAATACTGTTCTTCTAGTGTAGCCGTAGTTAGGCCACCACTT
CAAGAACTCTGTAGCACCGCCTACATACCTCGCTCTGCTAATCCTGTTACCAGTGGCTGCTGCCAGTGGC
GATAAGTCGTGTCTTACCGGGTTGGACTCAAGACGATAGTTACCGGATAAGGCGCAGCGGTCGGGCTGAA
CGGGGGGTTCGTGCACACAGCCCAGCTTGGAGCGAACGACCTACACCGAACTGAGATACCTACAGCGTGA
GCTATGAGAAAGCGCCACGCTTCCCGAAGGGAGAAAGGCGGACAGGTATCCGGTAAGCGGCAGGGTCGGA
ACAGGAGAGCGCACGAGGGAGCTTCCAGGGGGAAACGCCTGGTATCTTTATAGTCCTGTCGGGTTTCGCC
ACCTCTGACTTGAGCGTCGATTTTTGTGATGCTCGTCAGGGGGGCGGAGCCTATGGAAAAACGCCAGCAA
CGCGGCCTTTTTACGGTTCCTGGCCTTTTGCTGGCCTTTTGCTCACATGTTCTTTCCTGCGTTATCCCCT
GATTCTGTGGATAACCGTATTACCGCCTTTGAGTGAGCTGATACCGCTCGCCGCAGCCGAACGACCGAGC
GCAGCGAGTCAGTGAGCGAGGAAGCGGAAGAGCGCCCAATACGCAAACCGCCTCTCCCCGCGCGTTGGCC
GATTCATTAATGCAGCAAGCTCATGGCTGACTAATTTTTTTTATTTATGCAGAGGCCGAGGCCGCCTCGG
CCTCTGAGCTATTCCAGAAGTAGTGAGGAGGCTTTTTTGGAGGCCTAGGCTTTTGCAAAAAGCTCCCCGT
GGCACGACAGGTTTCCCGACTGGAAAGCGGGCAGTGAGCGCAACGCAATTAATGTGAGTTAGCTCACTCA
TTAGGCACCCCAGGCTTTACACTTTATGCTTCCGGCTCGTATGTTGTGTGGAATTGTGAGCGGATAACAA
TTTCACACAGGAAACAGCTATGACATGATTACGAATTTCACAAATAAAGCATTTTTTTCACTGCATTCTA
GTTGTGGTTTGTCCAAACTCATCAATGTATCTTATCATGTCTGGATCAACTGGATAACTCAAGCTAACCA
AAATCATCCCAAACTTCCCACCCCATACCCTATTACCACTGCCAATTACCTGTGGTTTCATTTACTCTAA
ACCTGTGATTCCTCTGAATTATTTTCATTTTAAAGAAATTGTATTTGTTAAATATGTACTACAAACTTAG
TAGT
